Addgene plasmid #186717: pCMV-ACME
Purpose: ACME dual-deaminase CRISPR base editor
Depositing lab: Xue Gao. Depositing organization: Rice University. Publication: Multiplex base- and prime-editing with drive-and-process CRISPR arrays. Yuan Q, Gao X. Nat Commun. 2022 May 19;13(1):2771. doi: 10.1038/s41467-022-30514-1. PubMed 35589728.
Backbone
  Vector backbone: pCMV
  Backbone size w/o insert (bp): 3255
  Total vector size (bp): 9018
  Vector type: Mammalian Expression, CRISPR
Growth in bacteria
  Bacterial resistance: Ampicillin, 100 μg/mL
  Growth temperature: 37°C
  Growth strain: NEB Stable
  Copy number: High Copy
Gene/Insert
  Gene/Insert name: ACME
  Species: Synthetic
  Insert size (bp): 5426
  Mutation: See manuscript
  Promoter: CMV
  Tag / fusion protein: Nucleoplasmin NLS (N terminal on backbone); Nucleoplasmin NLS (C terminal on insert)
  Cloning method: Gibson Cloning
  Sequencing primers: 5′ CMV Forward; 3′ BGH Reverse
Terms and licenses: Academic/Nonprofit Terms; Industry Terms: Not Available to Industry
How to cite: pCMV-ACME was a gift from Xue Gao (Addgene plasmid # 186717 ; http://n2t.net/addgene:186717 ; RRID:Addgene_186717)
