[The description below was written by a language model from this plasmid's Addgene catalogue record and pLannotate feature annotations shown in this document.]
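Description:
pCMV-ACME is a 9,018 bp mammalian expression plasmid built on a pCMV backbone that encodes ACME, a synthetic dual-deaminase CRISPR base editor. It is propagated in E. coli as a high-copy plasmid through a ColE1/pUC-type origin and selected with ampicillin via a β-lactamase gene driven by its own bla promoter. Small annotated remnants (a bom fragment, short SV40 promoter, MCS and lacI fragments) appear to be backbone leftovers rather than functional elements. No mammalian selection marker is annotated, which fits use by transient transfection.

The payload is a single open reading frame of roughly 5.4 kb placed between the human CMV immediate-early enhancer/promoter and a bovine growth hormone polyadenylation signal. Reading 5′ to 3′, the feature table shows an E. coli TadA-derived adenosine deaminase domain, a uracil glycosylase inhibitor (UGI) from phage PBS2, a human APOBEC3A cytidine deaminase segment, and a Streptococcus pyogenes Cas9. The N-terminal part of Cas9 matches the D10A-bearing form, consistent with a D10A Cas9 scaffold, although the record does not say whether it is a nickase or fully inactive. The specific mutations in the fusion are referred to the publication. Bipartite nucleoplasmin nuclear localization signals flank the fusion according to the catalogue entry, though only the C-terminal one is annotated.

Combining the two deaminases on one Cas9 scaffold should allow both A-to-G and C-to-T conversions at a guide-targeted site, with UGI blocking uracil excision to preserve the cytosine edit. The plasmid carries no guide RNA cassette, so the guide must be supplied separately. The associated work concerns multiplex base and prime editing with CRISPR arrays.
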