Features (pLannotate 1.2.2; 16 found; start..end, strand, type, name):
     71..115     -  misc_feature   bom (fragment): basis of mobility region from pBR322
    270..649     +  enhancer       CMV enhancer: human cytomegalovirus immediate early enhancer
    650..853     +  promoter       CMV promoter: human cytomegalovirus (CMV) immediate early promoter
    929..1420    +  CDS            tadA: TADA_ECOLI - Also known as yfhC. Experimental evidence at protein level: Swiss-Prot protein existence level 1. Catalyzes the deamination of adenosine to inosine at the wobble position 34 of tRNA(Arg2). Essential for cell viability. From Escherichia coli (strain K12).
   1523..1771    +  CDS            UGI: UNGI_BPPB2 - Experimental evidence at protein level: Swiss-Prot protein existence level 1. This protein binds specifically and reversibly to the host uracil-DNA glycosylase, preventing removal of uracil residues from PBS2 DNA by the host uracil-excision repair system. From Bacillus phage PBS2 (Bacteriophage PBS2).
   1802..2396    +  CDS            APOBEC3A (fragment): human cytidine deaminase (C to U editing enzyme) that efficiently edits methylated cytosines (Wang et al., 2018); human APOBEC3A; also known as hA3A; A3A
   2492..4093    +  CDS            dCas9(N): N-terminal portion of catalytically inactive Streptococcus pyogenes dCas9 carrying the D10A mutation (Zetsche et al., 2015)
   4094..6588    +  CDS            Cas9(C) (fragment): C-terminal portion of Streptococcus pyogenes Cas9 (Zetsche et al., 2015)
   6593..6640    +  CDS            nucleoplasmin NLS: bipartite nuclear localization signal from nucleoplasmin
   6695..6919    +  polyA_signal   bGH poly(A) signal: bovine growth hormone polyadenylation signal
   6923..6944    +  promoter       SV40 promoter (fragment): SV40 enhancer and early promoter
   6949..6965    +  misc_feature   MCS (fragment): pBluescript multiple cloning site
   7019..7111    -  CDS            lacI (fragment): lac repressor; lacI; The lac repressor binds to the lac operator to inhibit transcription in E. coli. This inhibition can be relieved by adding lactose or isopropyl-β-D-thiogalactopyranoside (IPTG).
   7294..7882    -  rep_origin     ori: high-copy-number ColE1/pMB1/pBR322/pUC origin of replication
   8053..8913    -  CDS            AmpR: β-lactamase; bla; confers resistance to ampicillin, carbenicillin, and related antibiotics
   8914..9018    -  promoter       AmpR promoter: bla
>Addgene plasmid #186717 | pCMV-ACME | addgene full sequence | sequence record 366123 | Addgene NGS Result
CACATTTCCCCGAAAAGTGCCACCTGACGTCGACGGATCGGGAGATCGATCTCCCGATCCCCTAGGGTCG
ACTCTCAGTACAATCTGCTCTGATGCCGCATAGTTAAGCCAGTATCTGCTCCCTGCTTGTGTGTTGGAGG
TCGCTGAGTAGTGCGCGAGCAAAATTTAAGCTACAACAAGGCAAGGCTTGACCGACAATTGCATGAAGAA
TCTGCTTAGGGTTAGGCGTTTTGCGCTGCTTCGCGATGTACGGGCCAGATATACGCGTTGACATTGATTA
TTGACTAGTTATTAATAGTAATCAATTACGGGGTCATTAGTTCATAGCCCATATATGGAGTTCCGCGTTA
CATAACTTACGGTAAATGGCCCGCCTGGCTGACCGCCCAACGACCCCCGCCCATTGACGTCAATAATGAC
GTATGTTACCATAGTAACGCCAATAGGGACTTTCCATTGACGTCAATGGGTGGAGTATTTACGGTAAACT
GCCCACTTGGCAGTACATCAAGTGTATCATATGCCAAGTACGCCCCCTATTGACGTCAATGACGGTAAAT
GGCCCGCCTGGCATTATGCCCAGTACATGACCTTATGGGACTTTCCTACTTGGCAGTACATCTACGTATT
AGTCATCGCTATTACCATGGTGATGCGGTTTTGGCAGTACATCAATGGGCGTGGATAGCGGTTTGACTCA
CGGGGATTTCCAAGTCTCCACCCCATTGACGTCAATGGGAGTTTGTTTTGGCACCAAAATCAACGGGACT
TTCCAAAATGTCGTAACAACTCCGCCCCATTGACGCAAATGGGCGGTAGGCGTGTACGGTGGGAGGTCTA
TATAAGCAGAGCTCTCTGGCTAACTACCGGTGCCACCATGAAAAGACCTGCCGCTACAAAGAAGGCCGGC
CAGGCCAAGAAGAAAAAGTCTGAGGTGGAGTTTTCCCACGAGTACTGGATAAGACATGCCCTGACCCTGG
CCAAGAGGGCACGGGATGAGAGGGAGGTGCCTGTGGGAGCCGTGCTGGTGCTGAACAATAGAGTGATCGG
CGAGGGCTGGAACAGAGCCATCGGCCTGCACGACCCAACAGCCCATGCCGAAATTATGGCCCTGAGACAG
GGCGGCCTGGTCATGCAGAACTACAGACTGATTGACGCCACCCTGTACGTGACATTCGAGCCTTGCGTGA
TGTGCGCCGGCGCCATGATCCACTCTAGGATCGGCCGCGTGGTGTTTGGCTGGAGGAACTCAAAAAGAGG
CGCCGCAGGCTCCCTGATGAACGTGCTGAACTACCCCGGCATGAATCACCGCGTCGAAATTACCGAGGGA
ATCCTGGCAGATGAATGTGCCGCCCTGCTGTGCGATTTCTATCGGATGCCTAGACAGGTGTTCAATGCTC
AGAAGAAGGCCCAGAGCTCCATCAACTCCGGAGGATCTAGCGGAGGATCCTCTGGCAGCGAGACACCAGG
AACAAGCGAGTCAGCAACACCAGAGAGCAGTGGCGGCAGCAGCGGCGGCAGCACTAATCTGAGCGACATC
ATTGAGAAGGAGACTGGGAAACAGCTGGTCATTCAGGAGTCCATCCTGATGCTGCCTGAGGAGGTGGAGG
AAGTGATCGGCAACAAGCCAGAGTCTGACATCCTGGTGCACACCGCCTACGACGAGTCCACAGATGAGAA
TGTGATGCTGCTGACCTCTGACGCCCCCGAGTATAAGCCTTGGGCCCTGGTCATCCAGGATTCTAACGGC
GAGAATAAGATCAAGATGCTGAGCGGAGGATCCGGAGGATCTGGAGGCAGCGAAGCCAGCCCAGCATCCG
GGCCCAGACACTTGATGGATCCACACATATTCACTTCCAACTTTAACAATGGCATTGGAAGGCATAAGAC
CTACCTGTGCTACGAAGTGGAGCGCCTGGACAATGGCACCTCGGTCAAGATGGACCAGCACAGGGGCTTT
CTACACAACCAGGCTAAGAATCTTCTCTGTGGCTTTTACGGCCGCCATGCGGAGCTGCGCTTCTTGGACC
TGGTTCCTTCTTTGCAGTTGGACCCGGCCCAGATCTACAGGGTCACTTGGTTCATCTCCTGGAGCCCCTG
CTTCTCCTGGGGCTGTGCCGGGGAAGTGCGTGCGTTCCTTCAGGAGAACACACACGTGAGACTGCGTATC
TTCGCTGCCCGCATCTTCGATTACGACCCCCTATATAAGGAGGCACTGCAAATGCTGCGGGATGCTGGGG
CCCAAGTCTCCATCATGACCTACGATGAATTTAAGCACTGCTGGGACACCTTTGTGGACCACCAGGGATG
TCCCTTCCAGCCCTGGGATGGACTAGATGAGCACAGCCAAGCCCTGAGTGGGAGGCTGCGGGCCATTCTC
CAGAATCAGGGAAACTCTGGAGGATCTAGCGGAGGATCCTCTGGCAGCGAGACACCAGGAACAAGCGAGT
CAGCAACACCAGAGAGCAGTGGCGGCAGCAGCGGCGGCAGCGACAAGAAGTACAGCATCGGCCTGGCCAT
CGGCACCAACTCTGTGGGCTGGGCCGTGATCACCGACGAGTACAAGGTGCCCAGCAAGAAATTCAAGGTG
CTGGGCAACACCGACCGGCACAGCATCAAGAAGAACCTGATCGGAGCCCTGCTGTTCGACAGCGGCGAAA
CAGCCGAGGCCACCCGGCTGAAGAGAACCGCCAGAAGAAGATACACCAGACGGAAGAACCGGATCTGCTA
TCTGCAAGAGATCTTCAGCAACGAGATGGCCAAGGTGGACGACAGCTTCTTCCACAGACTGGAAGAGTCC
TTCCTGGTGGAAGAGGATAAGAAGCACGAGCGGCACCCCATCTTCGGCAACATCGTGGACGAGGTGGCCT
ACCACGAGAAGTACCCCACCATCTACCACCTGAGAAAGAAACTGGTGGACAGCACCGACAAGGCCGACCT
GCGGCTGATCTATCTGGCCCTGGCCCACATGATCAAGTTCCGGGGCCACTTCCTGATCGAGGGCGACCTG
AACCCCGACAACAGCGACGTGGACAAGCTGTTCATCCAGCTGGTGCAGACCTACAACCAGCTGTTCGAGG
AAAACCCCATCAACGCCAGCGGCGTGGACGCCAAGGCCATCCTGTCTGCCAGACTGAGCAAGAGCAGACG
GCTGGAAAATCTGATCGCCCAGCTGCCCGGCGAGAAGAAGAATGGCCTGTTCGGAAACCTGATTGCCCTG
AGCCTGGGCCTGACCCCCAACTTCAAGAGCAACTTCGACCTGGCCGAGGATGCCAAACTGCAGCTGAGCA
AGGACACCTACGACGACGACCTGGACAACCTGCTGGCCCAGATCGGCGACCAGTACGCCGACCTGTTTCT
GGCCGCCAAGAACCTGTCCGACGCCATCCTGCTGAGCGACATCCTGAGAGTGAACACCGAGATCACCAAG
GCCCCCCTGAGCGCCTCTATGATCAAGAGATACGACGAGCACCACCAGGACCTGACCCTGCTGAAAGCTC
TCGTGCGGCAGCAGCTGCCTGAGAAGTACAAAGAGATTTTCTTCGACCAGAGCAAGAACGGCTACGCCGG
CTACATTGACGGCGGAGCCAGCCAGGAAGAGTTCTACAAGTTCATCAAGCCCATCCTGGAAAAGATGGAC
GGCACCGAGGAACTGCTCGTGAAGCTGAACAGAGAGGACCTGCTGCGGAAGCAGCGGACCTTCGACAACG
GCAGCATCCCCCACCAGATCCACCTGGGAGAGCTGCACGCCATTCTGCGGCGGCAGGAAGATTTTTACCC
ATTCCTGAAGGACAACCGGGAAAAGATCGAGAAGATCCTGACCTTCCGCATCCCCTACTACGTGGGCCCT
CTGGCCAGGGGAAACAGCAGATTCGCCTGGATGACCAGAAAGAGCGAGGAAACCATCACCCCCTGGAACT
TCGAGGAAGTGGTGGACAAGGGCGCTTCCGCCCAGAGCTTCATCGAGCGGATGACCAACTTCGATAAGAA
CCTGCCCAACGAGAAGGTGCTGCCCAAGCACAGCCTGCTGTACGAGTACTTCACCGTGTATAACGAGCTG
ACCAAAGTGAAATACGTGACCGAGGGAATGAGAAAGCCCGCCTTCCTGAGCGGCGAGCAGAAAAAGGCCA
TCGTGGACCTGCTGTTCAAGACCAACCGGAAAGTGACCGTGAAGCAGCTGAAAGAGGACTACTTCAAGAA
AATCGAGTGCTTCGACTCCGTGGAAATCTCCGGCGTGGAAGATCGGTTCAACGCCTCCCTGGGCACATAC
CACGATCTGCTGAAAATTATCAAGGACAAGGACTTCCTGGACAATGAGGAAAACGAGGACATTCTGGAAG
ATATCGTGCTGACCCTGACACTGTTTGAGGACAGAGAGATGATCGAGGAACGGCTGAAAACCTATGCCCA
CCTGTTCGACGACAAAGTGATGAAGCAGCTGAAGCGGCGGAGATACACCGGCTGGGGCAGGCTGAGCCGG
AAGCTGATCAACGGCATCCGGGACAAGCAGTCCGGCAAGACAATCCTGGATTTCCTGAAGTCCGACGGCT
TCGCCAACAGAAACTTCATGCAGCTGATCCACGACGACAGCCTGACCTTTAAAGAGGACATCCAGAAAGC
CCAGGTGTCCGGCCAGGGCGATAGCCTGCACGAGCACATTGCCAATCTGGCCGGCAGCCCCGCCATTAAG
AAGGGCATCCTGCAGACAGTGAAGGTGGTGGACGAGCTCGTGAAAGTGATGGGCCGGCACAAGCCCGAGA
ACATCGTGATCGAAATGGCCAGAGAGAACCAGACCACCCAGAAGGGACAGAAGAACAGCCGCGAGAGAAT
GAAGCGGATCGAAGAGGGCATCAAAGAGCTGGGCAGCCAGATCCTGAAAGAACACCCCGTGGAAAACACC
CAGCTGCAGAACGAGAAGCTGTACCTGTACTACCTGCAGAATGGGCGGGATATGTACGTGGACCAGGAAC
TGGACATCAACCGGCTGTCCGACTACGATGTGGACCATATCGTGCCTCAGAGCTTTCTGAAGGACGACTC
CATCGACAACAAGGTGCTGACCAGAAGCGACAAGAACCGGGGCAAGAGCGACAACGTGCCCTCCGAAGAG
GTCGTGAAGAAGATGAAGAACTACTGGCGGCAGCTGCTGAACGCCAAGCTGATTACCCAGAGAAAGTTCG
ACAATCTGACCAAGGCCGAGAGAGGCGGCCTGAGCGAACTGGATAAGGCCGGCTTCATCAAGAGACAGCT
GGTGGAAACCCGGCAGATCACAAAGCACGTGGCACAGATCCTGGACTCCCGGATGAACACTAAGTACGAC
GAGAATGACAAGCTGATCCGGGAAGTGAAAGTGATCACCCTGAAGTCCAAGCTGGTGTCCGATTTCCGGA
AGGATTTCCAGTTTTACAAAGTGCGCGAGATCAACAACTACCACCACGCCCACGACGCCTACCTGAACGC
CGTCGTGGGAACCGCCCTGATCAAAAAGTACCCTAAGCTGGAAAGCGAGTTCGTGTACGGCGACTACAAG
GTGTACGACGTGCGGAAGATGATCGCCAAGAGCGAGCAGGAAATCGGCAAGGCTACCGCCAAGTACTTCT
TCTACAGCAACATCATGAACTTTTTCAAGACCGAGATTACCCTGGCCAACGGCGAGATCCGGAAGCGGCC
TCTGATCGAGACAAACGGCGAAACCGGGGAGATCGTATGGGATAAGGGCCGGGATTTTGCCACCGTGCGG
AAAGTGCTGAGCATGCCCCAAGTGAATATCGTGAAAAAGACCGAGGTGCAGACAGGCGGCTTCAGCAAAG
AGTCTATCCTGCCCAAGAGGAACAGCGATAAGCTGATCGCCAGAAAGAAGGACTGGGACCCTAAGAAGTA
CGGCGGCTTCGACAGCCCCACCGTGGCCTATTCTGTGCTGGTGGTGGCCAAAGTGGAAAAGGGCAAGTCC
AAAAAACTGAAGAGTGTGAAAGAGCTGCTGGGGATCACCATCATGGAAAGAAGCAGCTTCGAGAAGAATC
CCATCGACTTTCTGGAAGCCAAGGGCTACAAAGAAGTGAAAAAGGACCTGATCATCAAGCTGCCTAAGTA
CTCCCTGTTCGAGCTGGAAAACGGCCGGAAGAGAATGCTGGCCTCTGCCGGCGAACTGCAGAAGGGAAAC
GAACTGGCCCTGCCCTCCAAATATGTGAACTTCCTGTACCTGGCCAGCCACTATGAGAAGCTGAAGGGCT
CCCCCGAGGATAATGAGCAGAAACAGCTGTTTGTGGAACAGCACAAGCACTACCTGGACGAGATCATCGA
GCAGATCAGCGAGTTCTCCAAGAGAGTGATCCTGGCCGACGCTAATCTGGACAAAGTGCTGTCCGCCTAC
AACAAGCACCGGGATAAGCCCATCAGAGAGCAGGCCGAGAATATCATCCACCTGTTTACCCTGACCAATC
TGGGAGCCCCTGCCGCCTTCAAGTACTTTGACACCACCATCGACCGGAAGAGGTACACCAGCACCAAAGA
GGTGCTGGACGCCACCCTGATCCACCAGAGCATCACCGGCCTGTACGAGACACGGATCGACCTGTCTCAG
CTGGGAGGTGACAAAAGGCCGGCGGCCACGAAAAAGGCCGGCCAGGCAAAAAAGAAAAAGTAACCGGTCA
TCATCACCATCACCATTGAGTTTAAACCCGCTGATCAGCCTCGACTGTGCCTTCTAGTTGCCAGCCATCT
GTTGTTTGCCCCTCCCCCGTGCCTTCCTTGACCCTGGAAGGTGCCACTCCCACTGTCCTTTCCTAATAAA
ATGAGGAAATTGCATCGCATTGTCTGAGTAGGTGTCATTCTATTCTGGGGGGTGGGGTGGGGCAGGACAG
CAAGGGGGAGGATTGGGAAGACAATAGCAGGCATGCTGGGGATGCGGTGGGCTCTATGGCTTCTGAGGCG
GAAAGAACCAGCTGGGGCTCGATACCGTCGACCTCTAGCTAGAGCTTGGCGTAATCATGGTCATAGCTGT
TTCCTGATTGCGTTGCGCTCACTGCCCGCTTTCCAGTCGGGAAACCTGTCGTGCCAGCTGCATTAATGAA
TCGGCCAACGCGCGGGGAGAGGCGGTTTGCGTATTGGGCGCTCTTCCGCTTCCTCGCTCACTGACTCGCT
GCGCTCGGTCGTTCGGCTGCGGCGAGCGGTATCAGCTCACTCAAAGGCGGTAATACGGTTATCCACAGAA
TCAGGGGATAACGCAGGAAAGAACATGTGAGCAAAAGGCCAGCAAAAGGCCAGGAACCGTAAAAAGGCCG
CGTTGCTGGCGTTTTTCCATAGGCTCCGCCCCCCTGACGAGCATCACAAAAATCGACGCTCAAGTCAGAG
GTGGCGAAACCCGACAGGACTATAAAGATACCAGGCGTTTCCCCCTGGAAGCTCCCTCGTGCGCTCTCCT
GTTCCGACCCTGCCGCTTACCGGATACCTGTCCGCCTTTCTCCCTTCGGGAAGCGTGGCGCTTTCTCATA
GCTCACGCTGTAGGTATCTCAGTTCGGTGTAGGTCGTTCGCTCCAAGCTGGGCTGTGTGCACGAACCCCC
CGTTCAGCCCGACCGCTGCGCCTTATCCGGTAACTATCGTCTTGAGTCCAACCCGGTAAGACACGACTTA
TCGCCACTGGCAGCAGCCACTGGTAACAGGATTAGCAGAGCGAGGTATGTAGGCGGTGCTACAGAGTTCT
TGAAGTGGTGGCCTAACTACGGCTACACTAGAAGAACAGTATTTGGTATCTGCGCTCTGCTGAAGCCAGT
TACCTTCGGAAAAAGAGTTGGTAGCTCTTGATCCGGCAAACAAACCACCGCTGGTAGCGGTGGTTTTTTT
GTTTGCAAGCAGCAGATTACGCGCAGAAAAAAAGGATCTCAAGAAGATCCTTTGATCTTTTCTACGGGGT
CTGACACTCAGTGGAACGAAAACTCACGTTAAGGGATTTTGGTCATGAGATTATCAAAAAGGATCTTCAC
CTAGATCCTTTTAAATTAAAAATGAAGTTTTAAATCAATCTAAAGTATATATGAGTAAACTTGGTCTGAC
AGTTACCAATGCTTAATCAGTGAGGCACCTATCTCAGCGATCTGTCTATTTCGTTCATCCATAGTTGCCT
GACTCCCCGTCGTGTAGATAACTACGATACGGGAGGGCTTACCATCTGGCCCCAGTGCTGCAATGATACC
GCGAGAACCACGCTCACCGGCTCCAGATTTATCAGCAATAAACCAGCCAGCCGGAAGGGCCGAGCGCAGA
AGTGGTCCTGCAACTTTATCCGCCTCCATCCAGTCTATTAATTGTTGCCGGGAAGCTAGAGTAAGTAGTT
CGCCAGTTAATAGTTTGCGCAACGTTGTTGCCATTGCTACAGGCATCGTGGTGTCACGCTCGTCGTTTGG
TATGGCTTCATTCAGCTCCGGTTCCCAACGATCAAGGCGAGTTACATGATCCCCCATGTTGTGCAAAAAA
GCGGTTAGCTCCTTCGGTCCTCCGATCGTTGTCAGAAGTAAGTTGGCCGCAGTGTTATCACTCATGGTTA
TGGCAGCACTGCATAATTCTCTTACTGTCATGCCATCCGTAAGATGCTTTTCTGTGACTGGTGAGTACTC
AACCAAGTCATTCTGAGAATAGTGTATGCGGCGACCGAGTTGCTCTTGCCCGGCGTCAATACGGGATAAT
ACCGCGCCACATAGCAGAACTTTAAAAGTGCTCATCATTGGAAAACGTTCTTCGGGGCGAAAACTCTCAA
GGATCTTACCGCTGTTGAGATCCAGTTCGATGTAACCCACTCGTGCACCCAACTGATCTTCAGCATCTTT
TACTTTCACCAGCGTTTCTGGGTGAGCAAAAACAGGAAGGCAAAATGCCGCAAAAAAGGGAATAAGGGCG
ACACGGAAATGTTGAATACTCATACTCTTCCTTTTTCAATATTATTGAAGCATTTATCAGGGTTATTGTC
TCATGAGCGGATACATATTTGAATGTATTTAGAAAAATAAACAAATAGGGGTTCCGCG
